>Addgene plasmid #186222 | pBMN HA-ATG13(Δ1-198) | addgene full sequence | sequence record 367824 | Addgene NGS Result
CACCGGATCTAGATAACTGATCACGATAAAATAAAAGATTTTATTTAGTCTCCAGAAAAAGGGGGGAATG
AAAGACCCCACCTGTAGGTTTGGCAAGCTAGCTTAAGTAACGCCATTTTGCAAGGCATGGAAAAATACAT
AACTGAGAATAGAGAAGTTCAGATCAAGGTCAGGAACAGATGGAACAGCTGAATATGGGCCAAACAGGAT
ATCTGTGGTAAGCAGTTCCTGCCCCGGCTCAGGGCCAAGAACAGATGGAACAGCTGAATATGGGCCAAAC
AGGATATCTGTGGTAAGCAGTTCCTGCCCCGGCTCAGGGCCAAGAACAGATGGTCCCCAGATGCGGTCCA
GCCCTCAGCAGTTTCTAGAGAACCATCAGATGTTTCCAGGGTGCCCCAAGGACCTGAAATGACCCTGTGC
CTTATTTGAACTAACCAATCAGTTCGCTTCTCGCTTCTGTTCGCGCGCTTCTGCTCCCCGAGCTCAATAA
AAGAGCCCACAACCCCTCACTCGGGGCGCCAGTCCTCCGATTGACTGAGTCGCCCGGGTACCCGTGTATC
CAATAAACCCTCTTGCAGTTGCATCCGACTTGTGGTCTCGCTGTTCCTTGGGAGGGTCTCCTCTGAGTGA
TTGACTACCCGTCAGCGGGGGTCTTTCACATGCAGCATGTATCAAAATTAATTTGGTTTTTTTTCTTAAG
TATTTACATTAAATGGCCATAGTTGCATTAATGAATCGGCCAACGCGCGGGGAGAGGCGGTTTGCGTATT
GGGCGCTCTTCCGCTTCCTCGCTCACTGACTCGCTGCGCTCGGTCGTTCGGCTGCGGCGAGCGGTATCAG
CTCACTCAAAGGCGGTAATACGGTTATCCACAGAATCAGGGGATAACGCAGGAAAGAACATGTGAGCAAA
AGGCCAGCAAAAGGCCAGGAACCGTAAAAAGGCCGCGTTGCTGGCGTTTTTCCATAGGCTCCGCCCCCCT
GACGAGCATCACAAAAATCGACGCTCAAGTCAGAGGTGGCGAAACCCGACAGGACTATAAAGATACCAGG
CGTTTCCCCCTGGAAGCTCCCTCGTGCGCTCTCCTGTTCCGACCCTGCCGCTTACCGGATACCTGTCCGC
CTTTCTCCCTTCGGGAAGCGTGGCGCTTTCTCATAGCTCACGCTGTAGGTATCTCAGTTCGGTGTAGGTC
GTTCGCTCCAAGCTGGGCTGTGTGCACGAACCCCCCGTTCAGCCCGACCGCTGCGCCTTATCCGGTAACT
ATCGTCTTGAGTCCAACCCGGTAAGACACGACTTATCGCCACTGGCAGCAGCCACTGGTAACAGGATTAG
CAGAGCGAGGTATGTAGGCGGTGCTACAGAGTTCTTGAAGTGGTGGCCTAACTACGGCTACACTAGAAGA
ACAGTATTTGGTATCTGCGCTCTGCTGAAGCCAGTTACCTTCGGAAAAAGAGTTGGTAGCTCTTGATCCG
GCAAACAAACCACCGCTGGTAGCGGTGGTTTTTTTGTTTGCAAGCAGCAGATTACGCGCAGAAAAAAAGG
ATCTCAAGAAGATCCTTTGATCTTTTCTACGGGGTCTGACGCTCAGTGGAACGAAAACTCACGTTAAGGG
ATTTTGGTCATGAGATTATCAAAAAGGATCTTCACCTAGATCCTTTTGCGGCCGGCCGCAAATCAATCTA
AAGTATATATGAGTAAACTTGGTCTGACAGTTACCAATGCTTAATCAGTGAGGCACCTATCTCAGCGATC
TGTCTATTTCGTTCATCCATAGTTGCCTGACTCCCCGTCGTGTAGATAACTACGATACGGGAGGGCTTAC
CATCTGGCCCCAGTGCTGCAATGATACCGCGAGACCCACGCTCACCGGCTCCAGATTTATCAGCAATAAA
CCAGCCAGCCGGAAGGGCCGAGCGCAGAAGTGGTCCTGCAACTTTATCCGCCTCCATCCAGTCTATTAAT
TGTTGCCGGGAAGCTAGAGTAAGTAGTTCGCCAGTTAATAGTTTGCGCAACGTTGTTGCCATTGCTACAG
GCATCGTGGTGTCACGCTCGTCGTTTGGTATGGCTTCATTCAGCTCCGGTTCCCAACGATCAAGGCGAGT
TACATGATCCCCCATGTTGTGCAAAAAAGCGGTTAGCTCCTTCGGTCCTCCGATCGTTGTCAGAAGTAAG
TTGGCCGCAGTGTTATCACTCATGGTTATGGCAGCACTGCATAATTCTCTTACTGTCATGCCATCCGTAA
GATGCTTTTCTGTGACTGGTGAGTACTCAACCAAGTCATTCTGAGAATAGTGTATGCGGCGACCGAGTTG
CTCTTGCCCGGCGTCAATACGGGATAATACCGCGCCACATAGCAGAACTTTAAAAGTGCTCATCATTGGA
AAACGTTCTTCGGGGCGAAAACTCTCAAGGATCTTACCGCTGTTGAGATCCAGTTCGATGTAACCCACTC
GTGCACCCAACTGATCTTCAGCATCTTTTACTTTCACCAGCGTTTCTGGGTGAGCAAAAACAGGAAGGCA
AAATGCCGCAAAAAAGGGAATAAGGGCGACACGGAAATGTTGAATACTCATACTCTTCCTTTTTCAATAT
TATTGAAGCATTTATCAGGGTTATTGTCTCATGAGCGGATACATATTTGAATGTATTTAGAAAAATAAAC
AAATAGGGGTTCCGCGCACATTTCCCCGAAAAGTGCCACCAGCTTTGCTCTTAGGAGTTTCCTAATACAT
CCCAAACTCAAATATATAAAGCATTTGACTTGTTCTATGCCCTAGGGGGCGGGGGGAAGCTAAGCCAGCT
TTTTTTAACATTTAAAATGTGGTAATGACTCCAACTTATTGATAGTGTTTTATGTTCAGATAATGCCCGA
TGACTTTGTCATGCAGCTCCACCGATTTTGAGAACGACAGCGACTTCCGTCCCAGCCGTGCCAGGTGCTG
CCTCAGATTCAGGTTATGCCGCTCAATTCGCTGCGTATATCGCTTGCTGATTACGTGCAGCTTTCCCTTC
AGGCGGGATTCATACAGCGGCCAGCCATCCGTCATCCATATCACCACGTCAAAGGGTGACAGCAGGCTCA
TAAGACGCCCCAGCGTCGCCATAGTGCGTTCACCGAATACGTGCGCAACAACCGTCTTCCGGAGACTGTC
ATACGCGTAAAACAGCCAGCGCTGGCGCGATTTAGCCCCGACATAGCCCCACTGTTCGTCCATTTCCGCG
CAGACGATGACGTCACTGCCCGGCTGTATGCGCGAGGTTACCGACTGCGGCCTGAGTTTTTTAAGTGACG
TAAAATCGTGTTGAGGCCAACGCCCATAATGCGGGCTGTTGCCCGGCATCCAACGCCATTCATGGCCATA
TCAATGATTTTCTGGTGCGTACCGGGTTGAGAAGCGGTGTAAGTGAACTGCAGTTGCCATGTTTTACGGC
AGTGAGAGCAGAGATAGCGCTGATGTCCGGCGGTGCTTTTGCCGTTACGCACCACCCCGTCAGTAGCTGA
ACAGGAGGGACAGCTGATAGAAACAGAAGCCACTGGAGCACCTCAAAAACACCATCATACACTAAATCAG
TAAGTTGGCAGCATCACCTTAAAATGTTAATTCCATTTTAAATGCACAGATGTTTTTATTTCATAAGGGT
TTCAATGTGCATGAATGCTGCAATATTCCTGTTACCAAAGCTAGTATAAATAAAAATAGATAAACGTGGA
AATTACTTAGAGTTTCTGTCATTAACGTTTCCTTCCTCAGTTGACAACATAAATGCGCTGCTGAGAAGCC
AGTTTGCATCTGTCAGGATCAATTTCCCATTATGCCAGTCATATTAATTACTAGTCAATTAGTTGATTTT
TATTTTTGACATATACATGTGAAAGACCCCACCTGTAGGTTTGGCAAGCTAGCTTAAGTAACGCCATTTT
GCAAGGCATGGAAAAATACATAACTGAGAATAGAAAAGTTCAGATCAAGGTCAGGAACAGATGGAACAGC
TGAATATGGGCCAAACAGGATATCTGTGGTAAGCAGTTCCTGCCCCGGCTCAGGGCCAAGAACAGATGGA
ACAGCTGAATATGGGCCAAACAGGATATCTGTGGTAAGCAGTTCCTGCCCCGGCTCAGGGCCAAGAACAG
ATGGTCCCCAGATGCGGTCCAGCCCTCAGCAGTTTCTAGAGAACCATCAGATGTTTCCAGGGTGCCCCAA
GGACCTGAAATGACCCTGTGCCTTATTTGAACTAACCAATCAGTTCGCTTCTCGCTTCTGTTCGCGCGCT
TCTGCTCCCCGAGCTCAATAAAAGAGCCCACAACCCCTCACTCGGCGCGCCAGTCCTCCGATTGACTGAG
TCGCCCGGGTACCCGTGTATCCAATAAACCCTCTTGCAGTTGCATCCGACTTGTGGTCTCGCTGTTCCTT
GGGAGGGTCTCCTCTGAGTGATTGACTACCCGTCAGCGGGGGTCTTTCATTTGGGGGCTCGTCCGGGATC
GGGAGACCCCTGCCCAGGGACCACCGACCCACCACCGGGAGGTAAGCTGGCCAGCAACTTATCTGTGTCT
GTCCGATTGTCTAGTGTCTATGACTGATTTTATGCGCCTGCGTCGGTACTAGTTAGCTAACTAGCTCTGT
ATCTGGCGGACCCGTGGTGGAACTGACGAGTTCGGAACACCCGGCCGCAACCCTGGGAGACGTCCCAGGG
ACTTCGGGGGCCGTTTTTGTGGCCCGACCTGAGTCCAAAAATCCCGATCGTTTTGGACTCTTTGGTGCAC
CCCCCTTAGAGGAGGGATATGTGGTTCTGGTAGGAGACGAGAACCTAAAACAGTTCCCGCCTCCGTCTGA
ATTTTTGCTTTCGGTTTGGGACCGAAGCCGCGCCGCGCGTCTTGTCTGCTGCAGCATCGTTCTGTGTTGT
CTCTGTCTGACTGTGTTTCTGTATTTGTCTGAAAATATGGGCCCGGGCCAGACTGTTACCACTCCCTTAA
GTTTGACCTTAGGTCACTGGAAAGATGTCGAGCGGATCGCTCACAACCAGTCGGTAGATGTCAAGAAGAG
ACGTTGGGTTACCTTCTGCTCTGCAGAATGGCCAACCTTTAACGTCGGATGGCCGCGAGACGGCACCTTT
AACCGAGACCTCATCACCCAGGTTAAGATCAAGGTCTTTTCACCTGGCCCGCATGGACACCCAGACCAGG
TCCCCTACATCGTGACCTGGGAAGCCTTGGCTTTTGACCCCCCTCCCTGGGTCAAGCCCTTTGTACACCC
TAAGCCTCCGCCTCCTCTTCCTCCATCCGCCCCGTCTCTCCCCCTTGAACCTCCTCGTTCGACCCCGCCT
CGATCCTCCCTTTATCCAGCCCTCACTCCTTCTCTAGGCGCCCCCATATGGCCATATGAGATCTTATATG
GGGCACCCCCGCCCCTTGTAAACTTCCCTGACCCTGACATGACAAGAGTTACTAACAGCCCCTCTCTCCA
AGCTCACTTACAGGCTCTCTACTTAGTCCAGCACGAAGTCTGGAGACCTCTGGCGGCAGCCTACCAAGAA
CAACTGGACCGACCGGTGGTACCTCACCCTTACCGAGTCGGCGACACAGTGTGGGTCCGCCGACACCAGA
CTAAGAACCTAGAACCTCGCTGGAAAGGACCTTACACAGTCCTGCTGACCACCCCCACCGCCCTCAAAGT
AGACGGCATCGCAGCTTGGATACACGCCGCCCACGTGAAGGCTGCCGACCCCGGGGGTGGACCATCCTCT
AGACTGCCGCCACCATGTACCCATACGATGTTCCAGATTACGCTTCCGGACTCAGATCTCGAGCTCAAGC
TTCGCAATTTGAGAGGACCCCACCTATCATGGGGATTATTATTGATCACTTTGTGGACCGTCCCTATCCC
AGCTCCTCTCCCATGCACCCCTGCAATTACAGAACTGCTGGTGAGGACACTGGAGTAATATACCCGTCTG
TAGAAGACTCTCAAGAAGTGTGTACCACCTCTTTTTCCACCTCCCCACCATCCCAGCTCTCAAGCTCTCG
CCTTTCCTATCAGCCTGCTGCCCTGGGCGTTGGATCAGCTGACCTGGCTTATCCAGTAGTGTTTGCTGCT
GGCTTAAATGCTACACACCCTCACCAGCTGATGGTTCCTGGGAAGGAAGGTGGGGTACCCCTTGCTCCCA
ACCAGCCTGTCCATGGTACCCAGGCTGACCAGGAGAGACTGGCAACCTGCACCCCTTCTGACAGAACCCA
CTGTGCTGCCACACCCTCCAGTAGTGAGGATACTGAAACCGTATCAAACAGCAGTGAGGGACGGGCCTCC
CCTCACGATGTCTTGGAGACCATCTTTGTCCGAAAAGTGGGGGCTTTTGTCAACAAACCCATTAACCAGG
TGACCCTGACGAGTTTGGATATACCCTTTGCCATGTTTGCTCCCAAGAATTTGGAGCTGGAGGATACCGA
TCCAATGGTGAATCCTCCAGATTCCCCAGAGACTGAATCTCCTCTCCAGGGCAGCCTGCACTCAGATGGC
TCCAGCGGGGGCAGCAGTGGCAATACCCATGATGACTTTGTTATGATAGACTTTAAACCAGCTTTTTCTA
AAGATGACATTCTTCCGATGGACCTGGGGACCTTCTATCGGGAGTTTCAGAACCCACCTCAGCTGAGCAG
CCTCTCCATAGATATTGGAGCACAGTCCATGGCTGAAGACTTGGACTCATTACCAGAGAAGCTGGCTGTG
CATGAGAAGAATGTCCGCGAGTTTGATGCCTTTGTGGAAACCCTGCAGTAAGGATC
Features (pLannotate 1.2.2; 14 found; start..end, strand, type, name):
     67..188     +  LTR            3' LTR (ΔU3) (fragment): self-inactivating 3' long terminal repeat (LTR) from Moloney murine leukemia virus
    189..658     +  LTR            LTR: long terminal repeat from Moloney murine leukemia virus
    724..776     -  CDS            lacI (fragment): lac repressor; lacI; The lac repressor binds to the lac operator to inhibit transcription in E. coli. This inhibition can be relieved by adding lactose or isopropyl-β-D-thiogalactopyranoside (IPTG).
    959..1547    -  rep_origin     ori: high-copy-number ColE1/pMB1/pBR322/pUC origin of replication
   1711..2571    -  CDS            AmpR: β-lactamase; bla; confers resistance to ampicillin, carbenicillin, and related antibiotics
   2572..2676    -  promoter       AmpR promoter: bla
   2821..3588    -  mobile_element IS1: prokaryotic transposable element IS1
   3870..4461    +  LTR            LTR: long terminal repeat from Moloney murine leukemia virus
   4524..4881    +  misc_feature   MMLV Ψ: packaging signal of Moloney murine leukemia virus (MMLV)
   4946..5362    +  CDS            gag (truncated): truncated Moloney murine leukemia virus (MMLV) gag gene lacking the start codon
   5372..5746    +  misc_feature   pol region: Moloney murine leukemia virus (MMLV) pol region containing the splice acceptor site
   5758..5785    +  CDS            3xHA (fragment): three tandem HA epitope tags
   5781..5814    +  misc_feature   MCS (fragment): multiple cloning site
   5815..6768    +  CDS            ATG13 (fragment): ATG13_HUMAN - Also known as KIAA0652. Experimental evidence at protein level: Swiss-Prot protein existence level 1. Autophagy factor required for autophagosome formation and mitophagy. Target of the TOR kinase signaling pathway that regulates autophagy through the control of the phosphorylation status of ATG13 and ULK1, and the regulation of the ATG13-ULK1-RB1CC1 complex. Through its regulation of ULK1 activity, plays a role in the regulation of the kinase activity of mTORC1 and cell proliferation. From Homo sapiens (Human).
