[The description below was written by a language model from this plasmid's Addgene catalogue record and pLannotate feature annotations shown in this document.]
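Description:
pBMN HA-ATG13(Δ1-198) is a Moloney murine leukemia virus-based retroviral vector for expressing an N-terminally HA-tagged truncation of human ATG13 in mammalian cells. It is propagated in E. coli through a high-copy ColE1/pUC-type origin and selected with ampicillin via the β-lactamase gene and its native promoter. The retroviral cassette begins with a 5′ MMLV LTR, followed by the Ψ packaging signal, a truncated gag segment lacking its start codon (which extends the packaging region), and a pol-derived region carrying the splice acceptor. Downstream sit a short HA epitope match, a remnant of the multiple cloning site and the ATG13 coding fragment, with the 3′ LTR closing the provirus across the plasmid's circular junction. No separate internal promoter is annotated, so expression is presumably driven from the 5′ LTR. No mammalian selection marker or fluorescent reporter appears in the feature table.

The insert lacks amino acids 1 to 198 of ATG13, an autophagy factor that acts with ULK1 and RB1CC1 in autophagosome formation and mitophagy. The construct is therefore suited to stable retroviral transduction for asking which functions of ATG13 depend on its N-terminal portion, and the associated work concerns initiation of PINK1/Parkin mitophagy.

Two points in the record deserve notice. The sequenced record is 6,776 nt, whereas the catalogue lists a total size of 5,987 bp. The annotation also detects an IS1 prokaryotic transposable element in the backbone near the ampicillin resistance promoter. At 768 bp, this element roughly accounts for the size difference and may reflect an insertion acquired during bacterial propagation. A small lacI fragment is also annotated as a backbone remnant.
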