Addgene plasmid #186222: pBMN HA-ATG13(Δ1-198)
Purpose: For expression of ATG13(Δ1-198) tagged with HA
Depositing lab: Michael Lazarou. Depositing organization: Monash University. Publication: Unconventional initiation of PINK1/Parkin mitophagy by Optineurin. Nguyen TN, Sawa-Makarska J, Khuu G, Lam WK, Adriaenssens E, Fracchiolla D, Shoebridge S, Bernklau D, Padman BS, Skulsuppaisarn M, Lindblom RSJ, Martens S, Lazarou M. Mol Cell. 2023 May 18;83(10):1693-1709.e9. doi: 10.1016/j.molcel.2023.04.021. PubMed 37207627.
Backbone
  Vector backbone: pBMN
  Total vector size (bp): 5987
  Vector type: Mammalian Expression, Retroviral
Growth in bacteria
  Bacterial resistance: Ampicillin, 100 μg/mL
  Growth temperature: 37°C
  Growth strain: NEB Stable
  Copy number: High Copy
Gene/Insert
  Gene/Insert name: ATG13
  Species: H. sapiens (human)
  Insert size (bp): 957
  Mutation: Deleted amino acids 1 - 198
  Entrez Gene: ATG13 (a.k.a. KIAA0652, PARATARG8)
  Tag / fusion protein: HA (N terminal on insert)
  Cloning method: Gibson Cloning
  Sequencing primers: 5′ pBMN 5'
Terms and licenses: Academic/Nonprofit Terms; Industry Terms: Not Available to Industry
How to cite: pBMN HA-ATG13(Δ1-198) was a gift from Michael Lazarou (Addgene plasmid # 186222 ; http://n2t.net/addgene:186222 ; RRID:Addgene_186222)
